>Addgene plasmid #131912 | pDONR221_SLC17A3 | addgene full sequence | sequence record 259278 | Addgene NGS Result
CTTTCCTGCGTTATCCCCTGATTCTGTGGATAACCGTATTACCGCCTTTGAGTGAGCTGATACCGCTCGC
CGCAGCCGAACGACCGAGCGCAGCGAGTCAGTGAGCGAGGAAGCGGAAGAGCGCCCAATACGCAAACCGC
CTCTCCCCGCGCGTTGGCCGATTCATTAATGCAGCTGGCACGACAGGTTTCCCGACTGGAAAGCGGGCAG
TGAGCGCAACGCAATTAATACGCGTACCGCTAGCCAGGAAGAGTTTGTAGAAACGCAAAAAGGCCATCCG
TCAGGATGGCCTTCTGCTTAGTTTGATGCCTGGCAGTTTATGGCGGGCGTCCTGCCCGCCACCCTCCGGG
CCGTTGCTTCACAACGTTCAAATCCGCTCCCGGCGGATTTGTCCTACTCAGGAGAGCGTTCACCGACAAA
CAACAGATAAAACGAAAGGCCCAGTCTTCCGACTGAGCCTTTCGTTTTATTTGATGCCTGGCAGTTCCCT
ACTCTCGCGTTAACGCTAGCATGGATGTTTTCCCAGTCACGACGTTGTAAAACGACGGCCAGTCTTAAGC
TCGGGCCCCAAATAATGATTTTATTTTGACTGATAGTGACCTGTTCGTTGCAACACATTGATGAGCAATG
CTTTTTTATAATGCCAACTTTGTACAAAAAAGCAGGCTCCACCATGGCCACCAAGACAGAGCTGTCCCCT
ACCGCCCGGGAGTCTAAGAACGCCCAGGACATGCAGGTGGATGAGACACTGATCCCTAGGAAGGTGCCAT
CTCTGTGCAGCGCCAGATACGGAATCGCCCTGGTGCTGCACTTCTGTAACTTCACCACAATCGCCCAGAA
CGTGATCATGAATATCACCATGGTGGCCATGGTGAACTCCACATCTCCACAGAGCCAGCTGAATGACAGC
TCCGAGGTGCTGCCCGTGGATAGCTTCGGCGGCCTGTCCAAGGCCCCCAAGTCTCTGCCTGCCAAGTCTA
GCATCCTGGGCGGCCAGTTTGCCATCTGGGAGAAGTGGGGACCACCTCAGGAGCGGTCCAGACTGTGCTC
TATCGCCCTGAGCGGCATGCTGCTGGGCTGTTTCACCGCCATCCTGATCGGCGGCTTTATCAGCGAGACA
CTGGGCTGGCCATTCGTGTTTTACATCTTCGGAGGAGTGGGATGCGTGTGCTGTCTGCTGTGGTTTGTGG
TCATCTACGACGATCCAGTGTCCTATCCCTGGATCAGCACCTCCGAGAAGGAGTATATCATCTCCTCTCT
GAAGCAGCAAGTGGGCAGCTCCAAGCAGCCACTGCCCATCAAGGCCATGCTGAGGAGCCTGCCCATCTGG
TCCATCTGCCTGGGCTGTTTCAGCCACCAGTGGCTGGTGTCCACCATGGTGGTGTACATCCCTACATATA
TCTCTAGCGTGTACCACGTGAACATCAGGGACAATGGACTGCTGAGCGCCCTGCCCTTCATCGTGGCATG
GGTCATCGGAATGGTGGGAGGCTATCTGGCCGATTTCCTGCTGACCAAGAAGTTTCGGCTGATCACCGTG
AGAAAGATCGCCACAATCCTGGGCTCCCTGCCCTCCTCTGCCCTGATCGTGTCTCTGCCTTACCTGAACA
GCGGCTATATCACCGCAACAGCCCTGCTGACCCTGTCCTGCGGACTGAGCACCCTGTGCCAGTCCGGCAT
CTACATCAATGTGCTGGACATCGCCCCCCGGTATAGCTCCTTCCTGATGGGCGCCTCTAGAGGCTTTTCT
AGCATCGCCCCTGTGATCGTGCCAACCGTGTCTGGCTTCCTGCTGAGCCAGGACCCTGAGTTTGGCTGGA
GAAACGTGTTCTTTCTGCTGTTCGCCGTGAATCTGCTGGGCCTGCTGTTCTATCTGATCTTTGGCGAGGC
CGATGTGCAGGAGTGGGCCAAGGAGAGGAAGCTGACACGCCTGGACCCAGCTTTCTTGTACAAAGTTGGC
ATTATAAGAAAGCATTGCTTATCAATTTGTTGCAACGAACAGGTCACTATCAGTCAAAATAAAATCATTA
TTTGCCATCCAGCTGATATCCCCTATAGTGAGTCGTATTACATGGTCATAGCTGTTTCCTGGCAGCTCTG
GCCCGTGTCTCAAAATCTCTGATGTTACATTGCACAAGATAAAAATATATCATCATGAACAATAAAACTG
TCTGCTTACATAAACAGTAATACAAGGGGTGTTATGAGCCATATTCAACGGGAAACGTCGAGGCCGCGAT
TAAATTCCAACATGGATGCTGATTTATATGGGTATAAATGGGCTCGCGATAATGTCGGGCAATCAGGTGC
GACAATCTATCGCTTGTATGGGAAGCCCGATGCGCCAGAGTTGTTTCTGAAACATGGCAAAGGTAGCGTT
GCCAATGATGTTACAGATGAGATGGTCAGACTAAACTGGCTGACGGAATTTATGCCTCTTCCGACCATCA
AGCATTTTATCCGTACTCCTGATGATGCATGGTTACTCACCACTGCGATCCCCGGAAAAACAGCATTCCA
GGTATTAGAAGAATATCCTGATTCAGGTGAAAATATTGTTGATGCGCTGGCAGTGTTCCTGCGCCGGTTG
CATTCGATTCCTGTTTGTAATTGTCCTTTTAACAGCGATCGCGTATTTCGTCTCGCTCAGGCGCAATCAC
GAATGAATAACGGTTTGGTTGATGCGAGTGATTTTGATGACGAGCGTAATGGCTGGCCTGTTGAACAAGT
CTGGAAAGAAATGCATAAACTTTTGCCATTCTCACCGGATTCAGTCGTCACTCATGGTGATTTCTCACTT
GATAACCTTATTTTTGACGAGGGGAAATTAATAGGTTGTATTGATGTTGGACGAGTCGGAATCGCAGACC
GATACCAGGATCTTGCCATCCTATGGAACTGCCTCGGTGAGTTTTCTCCTTCATTACAGAAACGGCTTTT
TCAAAAATATGGTATTGATAATCCTGATATGAATAAATTGCAGTTTCATTTGATGCTCGATGAGTTTTTC
TAATCAGAATTGGTTAATTGGTTGTAACACTGGCAGAGCATTACGCTGACTTGACGGGACGGCGCAAGCT
CATGACCAAAATCCCTTAACGTGAGTTACGCGTCGTTCCACTGAGCGTCAGACCCCGTAGAAAAGATCAA
AGGATCTTCTTGAGATCCTTTTTTTCTGCGCGTAATCTGCTGCTTGCAAACAAAAAAACCACCGCTACCA
GCGGTGGTTTGTTTGCCGGATCAAGAGCTACCAACTCTTTTTCCGAAGGTAACTGGCTTCAGCAGAGCGC
AGATACCAAATACTGTTCTTCTAGTGTAGCCGTAGTTAGGCCACCACTTCAAGAACTCTGTAGCACCGCC
TACATACCTCGCTCTGCTAATCCTGTTACCAGTGGCTGCTGCCAGTGGCGATAAGTCGTGTCTTACCGGG
TTGGACTCAAGACGATAGTTACCGGATAAGGCGCAGCGGTCGGGCTGAACGGGGGGTTCGTGCACACAGC
CCAGCTTGGAGCGAACGACCTACACCGAACTGAGATACCTACAGCGTGAGCTATGAGAAAGCGCCACGCT
TCCCGAAGGGAGAAAGGCGGACAGGTATCCGGTAAGCGGCAGGGTCGGAACAGGAGAGCGCACGAGGGAG
CTTCCAGGGGGAAACGCCTGGTATCTTTATAGTCCTGTCGGGTTTCGCCACCTCTGACTTGAGCGTCGAT
TTTTGTGATGCTCGTCAGGGGGGCGGAGCCTATGGAAAAACGCCAGCAACGCGGCCTTTTTACGGTTCCT
GGCCTTTTGCTGGCCTTTTGCTCACATGTT
Features (pLannotate 1.2.2; 10 found; start..end, strand, type, name):
    121..213     +  CDS            lacI (fragment): lac repressor; lacI; The lac repressor binds to the lac operator to inhibit transcription in E. coli. This inhibition can be relieved by adding lactose or isopropyl-β-D-thiogalactopyranoside (IPTG).
    268..295     -  terminator     rrnB T2 terminator: transcription terminator T2 from the E. coli rrnB gene
    427..470     +  terminator     rrnB T1 terminator: Escherichia coli rrnB; transcription terminator T1 from the E. coli rrnB gene
    517..553     -  CDS            lacZα (fragment): LacZα fragment of β-galactosidase; lacZ fragment
    569..668     +  protein_bind   attL1: mutant version of attL; recombination site for the Gateway® LR reaction LR Clonase™
    674..1933    +  CDS            SLC17A3: NPT4_HUMAN - Also known as NPT4. Experimental evidence at protein level: Swiss-Prot protein existence level 1. [Isoform 2]: voltage-driven, multispecific, organic anion transporter able to transport para-aminohippurate (PAH), estrone sulfate, estradiol-17-beta-glucuronide, bumetanide, and ochratoxin A. Isoform 2 functions as urate efflux transporter on the apical side of renal proximal tubule and is likely to act as an exit path for organic anionic drugs as well as urate in vivo. May be involved in actively transporting phosphate into cells via Na(+) cotransport. From Homo sapiens (Human).
   1935..2034    -  protein_bind   attL2: mutant version of attL; recombination site for the Gateway® LR reaction LR Clonase™
   2052..2070    -  promoter       T7 promoter: promoter for bacteriophage T7 RNA polymerase
   2204..3013    +  CDS            KanR: aminoglycoside phosphotransferase; aph(3')-Ia; confers resistance to kanamycin in bacteria or G418 (Geneticin®) in eukaryotes
   3160..3748    +  rep_origin     ori: high-copy-number ColE1/pMB1/pBR322/pUC origin of replication
