[The description below was written by a language model from this plasmid's Addgene catalogue record and pLannotate feature annotations shown in this document.]
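Description:
pDONR221_SLC17A3 is a Gateway entry clone built on the pDONR221 backbone that carries a codon-optimized open reading frame for human SLC17A3, also known as NPT4. It belongs to a consortium-wide collection of solute carrier (SLC) transporter clones. The sequenced plasmid is about 3.8 kb. It is maintained in E. coli through a high-copy ColE1/pUC-type origin and selected with kanamycin via an aminoglycoside phosphotransferase (KanR) gene.

The 1,260 bp SLC17A3 coding sequence lies between attL1 and attL2 sites, the product of a BP recombination into the donor vector. These sites allow an LR Clonase reaction to move the ORF directionally into any attR-containing destination vector. The annotation describes the encoded protein as a voltage-driven, multispecific organic anion transporter. One isoform acts as a urate efflux pathway at the apical membrane of renal proximal tubule cells, and the protein may also have a role in sodium-dependent phosphate transport.

Although the catalogue lists the vector type as mammalian expression, the feature table shows no eukaryotic promoter, tag or polyadenylation signal around the insert, so expression depends on the destination vector chosen. Upstream of the cassette, rrnB T1 and T2 terminators insulate the insert from read-through transcription in bacteria. A T7 promoter sits beyond attL2 in reverse orientation, facing the insert. The short lacI and lacZα fragments are backbone remnants, and M13 primer sites flank the cassette for sequence verification. The plasmid is intended as a shuttle source of the SLC17A3 ORF for building custom expression constructs.
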