Addgene plasmid #131912: pDONR221_SLC17A3
Purpose: Gateway entry clone with codon-optimized ORF sequence for subcloning into custom expression vectors
Depositing lab: RESOLUTE Consortium & Giulio Superti-Furga. Depositing organization: CeMM Research Center for Molecular Medicine. Publication: The RESOLUTE consortium: unlocking SLC transporters for drug discovery. Superti-Furga G, Lackner D, Wiedmer T, Ingles-Prieto A, Barbosa B, Girardi E, Goldmann U, Gurtl B, Klavins K, Klimek C, Lindinger S, Lineiro-Retes E, Muller AC, Onstein S, Redinger G, Reil D, Sedlyarov V, Wolf G, Crawford M, Everley R, ... Steppan CM. Nat Rev Drug Discov. 2020 Jul;19(7):429-430. doi: 10.1038/d41573-020-00056-6. PubMed 32265506.
Backbone
  Vector backbone: pDONR221
  Backbone manufacturer: Thermo Fisher Scientific
  Backbone size w/o insert (bp): 2550
  Vector type: Mammalian Expression
Growth in bacteria
  Bacterial resistance: Kanamycin, 50 μg/mL
  Growth temperature: 37°C
  Growth strain: Stbl3
  Copy number: High Copy
Gene/Insert
  Gene/Insert name: SLC17A3 (alt name: NPT4)
  Species: H. sapiens (human)
  Insert size (bp): 1260
  Entrez Gene: SLC17A3 (a.k.a. GOUT4, NPT4, UAQTL4)
  Cloning method: Gateway Cloning
  Sequencing primers: 5′ M13-fwd; 3′ M13-rev
Terms and licenses: Academic/Nonprofit Terms; Industry Terms
Depositor comments: For more information on the full Resolute plasmid collection, please see www.addgene.org/depositor-collections/re-solute/. Please provide your feedback on this plasmid to the RESOLUTE consortium by filling out their RESOLUTE repository feedback form: https://forms.office.com/Pages/ResponsePage.aspx?id=0e05yklzmkS7rjFGQL4N7z4feCLQvEJAmVcOCM_u885UN1JJRko0Ukg4TVQwNTZLOUxPQVJWT1NHUCQlQCN0PWcu
How to cite: pDONR221_SLC17A3 was a gift from RESOLUTE Consortium & Giulio Superti-Furga (Addgene plasmid # 131912 ; http://n2t.net/addgene:131912 ; RRID:Addgene_131912)
