>Addgene plasmid #131912 | pDONR221_SLC17A3 | depositor partial sequence | sequence record 253224 | Codon-optimized ORF of SLC17A3
ATGGCCACCAAGACAGAGCTGTCCCCTACCGCCCGGGAGTCTAAGAACGCCCAGGACATGCAGGTGGATG
AGACACTGATCCCTAGGAAGGTGCCATCTCTGTGCAGCGCCAGATACGGAATCGCCCTGGTGCTGCACTT
CTGTAACTTCACCACAATCGCCCAGAACGTGATCATGAATATCACCATGGTGGCCATGGTGAACTCCACA
TCTCCACAGAGCCAGCTGAATGACAGCTCCGAGGTGCTGCCCGTGGATAGCTTCGGCGGCCTGTCCAAGG
CCCCCAAGTCTCTGCCTGCCAAGTCTAGCATCCTGGGCGGCCAGTTTGCCATCTGGGAGAAGTGGGGACC
ACCTCAGGAGCGGTCCAGACTGTGCTCTATCGCCCTGAGCGGCATGCTGCTGGGCTGTTTCACCGCCATC
CTGATCGGCGGCTTTATCAGCGAGACACTGGGCTGGCCATTCGTGTTTTACATCTTCGGAGGAGTGGGAT
GCGTGTGCTGTCTGCTGTGGTTTGTGGTCATCTACGACGATCCAGTGTCCTATCCCTGGATCAGCACCTC
CGAGAAGGAGTATATCATCTCCTCTCTGAAGCAGCAAGTGGGCAGCTCCAAGCAGCCACTGCCCATCAAG
GCCATGCTGAGGAGCCTGCCCATCTGGTCCATCTGCCTGGGCTGTTTCAGCCACCAGTGGCTGGTGTCCA
CCATGGTGGTGTACATCCCTACATATATCTCTAGCGTGTACCACGTGAACATCAGGGACAATGGACTGCT
GAGCGCCCTGCCCTTCATCGTGGCATGGGTCATCGGAATGGTGGGAGGCTATCTGGCCGATTTCCTGCTG
ACCAAGAAGTTTCGGCTGATCACCGTGAGAAAGATCGCCACAATCCTGGGCTCCCTGCCCTCCTCTGCCC
TGATCGTGTCTCTGCCTTACCTGAACAGCGGCTATATCACCGCAACAGCCCTGCTGACCCTGTCCTGCGG
ACTGAGCACCCTGTGCCAGTCCGGCATCTACATCAATGTGCTGGACATCGCCCCCCGGTATAGCTCCTTC
CTGATGGGCGCCTCTAGAGGCTTTTCTAGCATCGCCCCTGTGATCGTGCCAACCGTGTCTGGCTTCCTGC
TGAGCCAGGACCCTGAGTTTGGCTGGAGAAACGTGTTCTTTCTGCTGTTCGCCGTGAATCTGCTGGGCCT
GCTGTTCTATCTGATCTTTGGCGAGGCCGATGTGCAGGAGTGGGCCAAGGAGAGGAAGCTGACACGCCTG
